Addgene plasmid #53169: pWZLblasti-HA-MEK5 CBM-E
Purpose: Expresses HA tagged human MEK5 L280AH281AM323AQ332A from blasticidin resistance retroviral vector
Depositing lab: Christopher Counter. Depositing organization: Duke University. Publication: Copper is required for oncogenic BRAF signalling and tumorigenesis. Brady DC, Crowe MS, Turski ML, Hobbs GA, Yao X, Chaikuad A, Knapp S, Xiao K, Campbell SL, Thiele DJ, Counter CM. Nature. 2014 Apr 9. doi: 10.1038/nature13180. PubMed 24717435.
Backbone
  Vector backbone: pWZLblasti
  Backbone size w/o insert (bp): 5100
  Vector type: Mammalian Expression, Retroviral
  Selectable markers: Blasticidin
Growth in bacteria
  Bacterial resistance: Ampicillin, 100 μg/mL
  Growth temperature: 37°C
  Growth strain: XL10 Gold
  Copy number: High Copy
Gene/Insert
  Gene/Insert name: MEK5 (alt names: Dual specificity mitogen-activated protein kinase kinase 5; MAPK/ERK kinase 5; MAPKK5)
  Species: H. sapiens (human)
  Insert size (bp): 1346
  Mutation: L280A/H281A/M323A/Q332A
  GenBank ID: NM_145160.1
  Entrez Gene: MAP2K5 (a.k.a. HsT17454, MAPKK5, MEK5, PRKMK5)
  Tag / fusion protein: HA (N terminal on insert)
  Cloning method: Restriction Enzyme; 5′ cloning site BamHI (not destroyed); 3′ cloning site SalI (not destroyed)
  Sequencing primers: 5′ GAACCTCCTCGTTCGACC; 3′ TTCCGGGCCCTCACATTG
Resource information
  A portion of this plasmid was derived from a plasmid made by: Addgene Plasmid 20514: pWZL Neo Myr Flag MAP2K5
Terms and licenses: Academic/Nonprofit Terms; Industry Terms: Not Available to Industry
Depositor comments: The sequence discrepancies found during the QC process have no functional consequence.
How to cite: pWZLblasti-HA-MEK5 CBM-E was a gift from Christopher Counter (Addgene plasmid # 53169 ; http://n2t.net/addgene:53169 ; RRID:Addgene_53169)
