[The description below was written by a language model from this plasmid's Addgene catalogue record.]
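Description:
pWZLblasti-HA-MEK5 CBM-E is a retroviral mammalian expression plasmid built on the pWZLblasti backbone (about 5.1 kb without insert). It is propagated in E. coli as a high-copy plasmid under ampicillin selection, and it carries a blasticidin resistance marker for selecting transduced mammalian cells. No feature table accompanies the record, so the promoter, origin of replication and the arrangement linking the insert to the blasticidin marker are not stated. In pWZL-type vectors generally, the viral long terminal repeats drive transcription of the packaged genome, which is delivered and stably integrated into target cells after the virus is produced in a packaging line.

The payload is a roughly 1.3 kb human MAP2K5 (MEK5, dual specificity mitogen-activated protein kinase kinase 5) cDNA cloned between BamHI and SalI sites, both of which are retained. It has an HA epitope tag at the N terminus for detection or immunoprecipitation of the expressed protein. The coding sequence carries four alanine substitutions: L280A, H281A, M323A and Q332A. The record does not define the "CBM-E" designation. However, the associated publication concerns the requirement for copper in oncogenic BRAF signalling, which suggests the mutant was made to probe residues relevant to that work. Part of the plasmid was derived from an earlier pWZL-based MAP2K5 construct. The depositor notes that sequence discrepancies found during quality control have no functional consequence. The construct is suited to generating blasticidin-selected cell populations that stably express the tagged mutant kinase, for comparison with other MEK variants.
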