>Addgene plasmid #53169 | pWZLblasti-HA-MEK5 CBM-E | addgene partial sequence | sequence record 96827 | pBABE5 5'-CTTTATCCAGCCCTCAC-3'
CCATGTACCCATACGATGTTCCAGATTACGCTCTGTGGCTAGCCCTTGGCCCCTTTCCTGCCATGGAGAA
CCAGGTGCTGGTAATTCGCATCAAGATCCCAAATAGTGGCGCGGTGGACTGGACAGTGCACTCCGGGCCG
CAGTTACTCTTCAGGGATGTGCTGGATGTGATAGGCCAGGTTCTGCCTGAAGAAACAACTACAGCATTTG
AATATGAAGATGAAGATGGTGATCGAATTACAGTGAGAAGTGATGAGGAAATGAAGGCAATGCTGTCATA
TTATTATTCCACAGTAATGGAACAGCAAGTAAATGGACAGTTAATAGAGCCTCTGCAGATATTTCCAAGA
GCCTGCAAGCCTCCTGGGGAACGGAACATACATGGCCTGAAGGTGAATACTCGGGCCGGACCCTCTCAAC
ACAGCAGCCCAGCAGTCTCAGATTCACTTCCAAGCAATAGCTTAAAGAAGTCTTCTGCTGAACTGAAAAA
AATACTAGCCAATGGCCAGATGAATGAACAAGACATACGATATCGGGACACTCTTGGTCATGGCAACGGA
GGCACAGTCTACAAAGCATATCATGTCCCGAGTGGGAAAATATTAGCTGTAAAGGTCATACTACTAGATA
TTACACTGGAACTTCAGAAGCAAATTATGTCTGAATTGGAAATTCTTTATAAGTGCGATTCATCATATAT
CATTGGATTTTATGGAGCATTTTTTGTAGAAAACAGGATTTCAATATGTACAGAATTCATGGATGGGGGA
TCTTTGGATGTATATAGGAAAATGCCAGAACATGTCCTTGGAAGAATTGCAGTAGCAGTTGTTAAAGGCC
TTACTTAT
