>Addgene plasmid #53169 | pWZLblasti-HA-MEK5 CBM-E | addgene partial sequence | sequence record 96836 | pWZL-R 5'-TTCCGGGCCCTCACATTG-3'
ATTGGTCGACTCACGGGGGCCCCTGCTGCTGGCTCCGCCTCTCCTCCAGCGCCCGGCACACCCACATGGA
CACCACGGCGGCATTTCCATCATTGAACTGCACGATGAACGGGTGGCCCATCAATTCTTCAGGTGCTGGC
CTTTCTTTTGGCTGTTTTCGCATACACTGAGTGATGAAATGTACAAATGGCTCCGAGAACTCTCCAACTG
GAAGGACGGGCGAATCCTCATCAACAATGCACTGCAGAAGCTGGAGAGGCATTAAAGATCCCTGGTTTTT
CTGAATCTGAGGATATGGAAACCTCCCAAGAGCAAGCTCCATAAAAGAGATTCCTAAGCTCCAGACATCA
GAATGAATTCCATACGCCTCCCCTGAAATCCTTTCAGGCGCCGCATAAGCATTTGTTCCAACATACGTCT
TGGCTATAGAATTCACCAGCTGAGTGCTAACTCCAAAATCACACAGCTTAACCTGTCCTCTTGTGTTTAC
TAGCATATTGGAGGGCTTCACGTCTCTAGCTGCAATCTTTAAACTCCACAAATAAGTAAGGCCTTTAACA
ACTGCTACTGCAATTCTTCCAAGGACATGTTCTGGCATTTTCCTATATACATCCAAAGATCCCCCATCCA
TGAATTCTGTACATATTGAAATCCTGTTTTCTACAAAAAATGCTCCATAAAATCCAATGATATATGATGA
ATCGCACTTATAAAGAATTTCCAATTCAGACATAATTTGCTTCTGAAGTTCCAGTGTAATATCTAGTAGT
ATGACCTTT
